>Addgene plasmid #218405 | TH1 | addgene full sequence | sequence record 431924 | Addgene NGS Result
CCGGTAAGACACGACTTATCGCCACTGGCAGCAGCCACTGGTAACAGGATTAGCAGAGCGAGGTATGTAG
GCGGTGCTACAGAGTTCTTGAAGTGGTGGCCTAACTACGGCTACACTAGAAGAACAGTATTTGGTATCTG
CGCTCTGCTGAAGCCAGTTACCTTCGGAAAAAGAGTTGGTAGCTCTTGATCCGGCAAACAAACCACCGCT
GGTAGCGGTGGTTTTTTTGTTTGCAAGCAGCAGATTACGCGCAGAAAAAAAGGATCTCAAGAAGATCCTT
TGATCTTTTCTACGGGGTCTGACGCTCAGTGGAACGAAAACTCACGTTAAGGGATTTTGGTCATGAGATT
ATCAAAAAGGATCTTCACCTAGATCCTTTTAAATTAAAAATGAAGTTTTAAATCAATCTAAAGTATATAT
GAGTAAACTTGGTCTGACAGTTACCAATGCTTAATCAGTGAGGCACCTATCTCAGCGATCTGTCTATTTC
GTTCATCCATAGTTGCCTGACTCCCCGTCGTGTAGATAACTACGATACGGGAGGGCTTACCATCTGGCCC
CAGTGCTGCAATGATACCGCGAGACCCACGCTCACCGGCTCCAGATTTATCAGCAATAAACCAGCCAGCC
GGAAGGGCCGAGCGCAGAAGTGGTCCTGCAACTTTATCCGCCTCCATCCAGTCTATTAATTGTTGCCGGG
AAGCTAGAGTAAGTAGTTCGCCAGTTAATAGTTTGCGCAACGTTGTTGCCATTGCTACAGGCATCGTGGT
GTCACGCTCGTCGTTTGGTATGGCTTCATTCAGCTCCGGTTCCCAACGATCAAGGCGAGTTACATGATCC
CCCATGTTGTGCAAAAAAGCGGTTAGCTCCTTCGGTCCTCCGATCGTTGTCAGAAGTAAGTTGGCCGCAG
TGTTATCACTCATGGTTATGGCAGCACTGCATAATTCTCTTACTGTCATGCCATCCGTAAGATGCTTTTC
TGTGACTGGTGAGTACTCAACCAAGTCATTCTGAGAATAGTGTATGCGGCGACCGAGTTGCTCTTGCCCG
GCGTCAATACGGGATAATACCGCGCCACATAGCAGAACTTTAAAAGTGCTCATCATTGGAAAACGTTCTT
CGGGGCGAAAACTCTCAAGGATCTTACCGCTGTTGAGATCCAGTTCGATGTAACCCACTCGTGCACCCAA
CTGATCTTCAGCATCTTTTACTTTCACCAGCGTTTCTGGGTGAGCAAAAACAGGAAGGCAAAATGCCGCA
AAAAAGGGAATAAGGGCGACACGGAAATGTTGAATACTCATACTCTTCCTTTTTCAATATTATTGAAGCA
TTTATCAGGGTTATTGTCTCATGAGCGGATACATATTTGAATGTATTTAGAAAAATAAACAAATAGGGGT
TCCGCGCACATTTCCCCGAAAAGTGCCACCTGACGTCTAAGAAACCATTATTATCATGACATTAACCTAT
AAAAATAGGCGTATCACGAGGCCCTTTCGTCTCGCGCGTTTCGGTGATGACGGTGAAAACCTCTGACACA
TGCAGCTCCCGGAGACGGTCACAGCTTGTCTGTAAGCGGATGCCGGGAGCAGACAAGCCCGTCAGGGCGC
GTCAGCGGGTGTTGGCGGGTGTCGGGGCTGGCTTAACTATGCGGCATCAGAGCAGATTGTACTGAGAGTG
CACCATATGCGGTGTGAAATACCGCACAGATGCGTAAGGAGAAAATACCGCATCAGGAAATTGTAAGCGT
TAATATTTTGTTAAAATTCGCGTTAAATTTTTGTTAAATCAGCTCATTTTTTAACCAATAGGCCGAAATC
GGCAAAATCCCTTATAAATCAAAAGAATAGACCGAGATAGGGT
[37 nt withheld, positions 1864-1900]
AAAGAACGTGGACTCCAACGTCAAAGG
[49 nt withheld, positions 1928-1976]
T
[91 nt withheld, positions 1978-2068]
G
[124 nt withheld, positions 2070-2193]
CCATTCGCCATTCAGGCTGCGCAACTGTTGGGAAGGGCGATCGGTGCGGGCCTCTTCGCTATTACGCCAG
CTGGCGAAAGGGGGATGTGCTGCAAGGCGATTAAGTTGGGTAACGCCAGGGTTTTCCCAGTCACGACGTT
GTAAAACGACGGCCAGTGAATTGTAATACGACTCACTATAGGGCGAATTCGAGCTCGGTACCCCTAGAGG
TCCTGTATTAGAGGTCACGTGAGTGTTTTGCGACATTTTGCGACACCATGTGGTCACGCTGGGTATTTAA
GCCCGAGTGAGCACGCAGGGTCTCCATTTTGAAGCGGGAGGTTTGAACGCGCAGCCACCACGCCGGGGTT
TTACGAGATTGTGATTAAGGTCCCCAGCGACCTTGACGAGCATCTGCCCGGCATTTCTGACAGCTTTGTG
AACTGGGTGGCCGAGAAGGAATGGGAGTTGCCGCCAGATTCTGACATGGATCTGAATCTGATTGAGCAGG
CACCCCTGACCGTGGCCGAGAAGCTGCAGCGCGACTTTCTGACGGAATGGCGCCGTGTGAGTAAGGCCCC
GGAGGCCCTTTTCTTTGTGCAATTTGAGAAGGGAGAGAGCTACTTCCACATGCACGTGCTCGTGGAAACC
ACCGGGGTGAAATCCATGGTTTTGGGACGTTTCCTGAGTCAGATTCGCGAAAAACTGATTCAGAGAATTT
ACCGCGGGATCGAGCCGACTTTGCCAAACTGGTTCGCGGTCACAAAGACCAGAAATGGCGCCGGAGGCGG
GAACAAGGTGGTGGATGAGTGCTACATCCCCAATTACTTGCTCCCCAAAACCCAGCCTGAGCTCCAGTGG
GCGTGGACTAATATGGAACAGTATTTAAGCGCCTGTTTGAATCTCACGGAGCGTAAACGGTTGGTGGCGC
AGCATCTGACGCACGTGTCGCAGACGCAGGAGCAGAACAAAGAGAATCAGAATCCCAATTCTGATGCGCC
GGTGATCAGATCAAAAACTTCAGCCAGGTACATGGAGCTGGTCGGGTGGCTCGTGGACAAGGGGATTACC
TCGGAGAAGCAGTGGATCCAGGAGGACCAGGCCTCATACATCTCCTTCAATGCGGCCTCCAACTCGCGGT
CCCAAATCAAGGCTGCCTTGGACAATGCGGGAAAGATTATGAGCCTGACTAAAACCGCCCCCGACTACCT
GGTGGGCCAGCAGCCCGTGGAGGACATTTCCAGCAATCGGATTTATAAAATTTTGGAACTAAACGGGTAC
GATCCCCAATATGCGGCTTCCGTCTTTCTGGGATGGGCCACGAAAAAGTTCGGCAAGAGGAACACCATCT
GGCTGTTTGGGCCTGCAACTACCGGGAAGACCAACATCGCGGAGGCCATAGCCCACACTGTGCCCTTCTA
CGGGTGCGTAAACTGGACCAATGAGAACTTTCCCTTCAACGACTGTGTCGACAAGATGGTGATCTGGTGG
GAGGAGGGGAAGATGACCGCCAAGGTCGTGGAGTCGGCCAAAGCCATTCTCGGAGGAAGCAAGGTGCGCG
TGGACCAGAAATGCAAGTCCTCGGCCCAGATAGACCCGACTCCCGTGATCGTCACCTCCAACACCAACAT
GTGCGCCGTGATTGACGGGAACTCAACGACCTTCGAACACCAGCAGCCGTTGCAAGACCGGATGTTCAAA
TTTGAACTCACCCGCCGTCTGGATCATGACTTTGGGAAGGTCACCAAGCAGGAAGTCAAAGACTTTTTCC
GGTGGGCAAAGGATCACGTGGTTGAGGTGGAGCATGAATTCTACGTCAAAAAGGGTGGAGCCAAGAAAAG
ACCCGCCCCCAGTGACGCAGATATAAGTGAGCCCAAACGGGTGCGCGAGTCAGTTGCGCAGCCATCGACG
TCAGACGCGGAAGCTTCGATCAACTACGCAGACAGGTACCAAAACAAATGTTCTCGTCACGTGGGCATGA
ATCTGATGCTGTTTCCCTGCAGACAATGCGAGAGAATGAATCAGAATTCAAATATCTGCTTCACTCACGG
ACAGAAAGACTGTTTAGAGTGCTTTCCCGTGTCAGAATCTCAACCCGTTTCTGTCGTCAAAAAGGCGTAT
CAGAAACTGTGCTACATTCATCATATCATGGGAAAGGTGCCAGACGCTTGCACTGCCTGCGATCTGGTCA
ATGTGGATTTGGATGACTGCATCTTTGAACAATAAATGATTTAAATCAGGTATGGCTGCCGATGGTTATC
TTCCAGATTGGCTCGAGGACAACCTTAGTGAAGGAATTCGCGAGTGGTGGGCTTTGAAACCTGGAGCCCC
TCAACCCAAGGCAAATCAACAACATCAAGACAACGCTCGAGGTCTTGTGCTTCCGGGTTACAAATACCTT
GGACCCGGCAACGGACTCGACAAGGGGGAGCCGGTCAACGCAGCAGACGCGGCGGCCCTCGAGCACGACA
AGGCCTACGACCAGCAGCTCAAGGCCGGAGACAACCCGTACCTCAAGTACAACCACGCCGACGCCGAGTT
CCAGGAGCGGCTCAAAGAAGATACGTCTTTTGGGGGCAACCTCGGGCGAGCAGTCTTCCAGGCCAAAAAG
AGGCTTCTTGAACCTCTTGGTCTGGTTGAGGAAGCGGCTAAGACGGCTCCTGGAAAGAAGAGGCCTGTAG
AGCAGTCTCCTCAGGAACCGGACTCCTCCGCGGGTATTGGCAAATCGGGTGCACAGCCCGCTAAAAAGAG
ACTCAATTTCGGTCAGACTGGCGACACAGAGTCAGTCCCAGACCCTCAACCAATCGGAGAACCTCCCGCA
GCCCCCTCAGGTGTGGGATCTCTTACAATGGCTTCAGGTGGTGGCGCACCAGTGGCAGACAATAACGAAG
GTGCCGATGGAGTGGGTAGTTCCTCGGGAAATTGGCATTGCGATTCCCAATGGCTGGGGGACAGAGTCAT
CACCACCAGCACCCGAACCTGGGCCCTGCCCACCTACAACAATCACCTCTACAAGCAAATCTCCAACAGC
ACATCTGGAGGATCTTCAAATGACAACGCCTACTTCGGCTACAGCACCCCCTGGGGGTATTTTGACTTCA
ACAGATTCCACTGCCACTTCTCACCACGTGACTGGCAGCGACTCATCAACAACAACTGGGGATTCCGGCC
TAAGCGACTCAACTTCAAGCTCTTCAACATTCAGGTCAAAGAGGTTACGGACAACAATGGAGTCAAGACC
ATCGCCAATAACCTTACCAGCACGGTCCAGGTCTTCACGGACTCAGACTATCAGCTCCCGTACGTGCTCG
GGTCGGCTCACGAGGGCTGCCTCCCGCCGTTCCCAGCGGACGTTTTCATGATTCCTCAGTACGGGTATCT
GACGCTTAATGATGGAAGCCAGGCCGTGGGTCGTTCGTCCTTTTACTGCCTGGAATATTTCCCGTCGCAA
ATGCTAAGAACGGGTAACAACTTCCAGTTCAGCTACGAGTTTGAGAACGTACCTTTCCATAGCAGCTACG
CTCACAGCCAAAGCCTGGACCGACTAATGAATCCACTCATCGACCAATACTTGTACTATCTCTCAAAGAC
TATTAACGGTTCTGGACAGAATCAACAAACGCTAAAATTCAGTGTGGCCGGACCCAGCAACATGGCTGTC
CAGGGAAGAAACTACATACCTGGACCCAGCTACCGACAACAACGTGTCTCAACCACTGTGACTCAAAACA
ACAACAGCGAATTTGCTTGGCCTGGAGCTTCTTCTTGGGCTCTCAATGGACGTAATAGCTTGATGAATCC
TGGACCTGCTATGGCCAGCCACAAAGAAGGAGAGGACCGTTTCTTTCCTTTGTCTGGATCTTTAATTTTT
GGCAAACAAGGAACTGGAAGAGACAACGTGGATGCGGACAAAGTCATGATAACCAACGAAGAAGAAATTA
AAACTACTAACCCGGTAGCAACGGAGTCCTATGGACAAGTGGCCACAAACCACCAGAGTGCCCAACATCC
TGCGAGGGCGCTTCCTGCACAGGCGCAGACCGGCTGGGTTCAAAACCAAGGAATACTTCCGGGTATGGTT
TGGCAGGACAGAGATGTGTACCTGCAAGGACCCATTTGGGCCAAAATTCCTCACACGGACGGCAACTTTC
ACCCTTCTCCGCTGATGGGAGGGTTTGGAATGAAGCACCCGCCTCCTCAGATCCTCATCAAAAACACACC
TGTACCTGCGGATCCTCCAACGGCCTTCAACAAGGACAAGCTGAACTCTTTCATCACCCAGTATTCTACT
GGCCAAGTCAGCGTGGAGATCGAGTGGGAGCTGCAGAAGGAAAACAGCAAGCGCTGGAACCCGGAGATCC
AGTACACTTCCAACTATTACAAGTCTAATAATGTTGAATTTGCTGTTAATACTGAAGGTGTATATAGTGA
ACCCCGCCCCATTGGCACCAGATACCTGACTCGTAATCTGTAATTACGTGTTAATCAATAAACCGGTTGA
TTCGTTTCAGTTGAACTTTGGTGTCGCGGCCGCTCGATAAGCTTTTGTTCCCTTTAGTGAGGGTTAATTT
CGAGCTTGGCGTAATCATGGTCATAGCTGTTTCCTGTGTGAAATTGTTATCCGCTCACAATTCCACACAA
CATACGAGCCGGAAGCATAAAGTGTAAAGCCTGGGGTGCCTAATGAGTGAGCTAACTCACATTAATTGCG
TTGCGCTCACTGCCCGCTTTCCAGTCGGGAAACCTGTCGTGCCAGCTGCATTAATGAATCGGCCAACGCG
CGGGGAGAGGCGGTTTGCGTATTGGGCGCTCTTCCGCTTCCTCGCTCACTGACTCGCTGCGCTCGGTCGT
TCGGCTGCGGCGAGCGGTATCAGCTCACTCAAAGGCGGTAATACGGTTATCCACAGAATCAGGGGATAAC
GCAGGAAAGAACATGTGAGCAAAAGGCCAGCAAAAGGCCAGGAACCGTAAAAAGGCCGCGTTGCTGGCGT
TTTTCCATAGGCTCCGCCCCCCTGACGAGCATCACAAAAATCGACGCTCAAGTCAGAGGTGGCGAAACCC
GACAGGACTATAAAGATACCAGGCGTTTCCCCCTGGAAGCTCCCTCGTGCGCTCTCCTGTTCCGACCCTG
CCGCTTACCGGATACCTGTCCGCCTTTCTCCCTTCGGGAAGCGTGGCGCTTTCTCATAGCTCACGCTGTA
GGTATCTCAGTTCGGTGTAGGTCGTTCGCTCCAAGCTGGGCTGTGTGCACGAACCCCCCGTTCAGCCCGA
CCGCTGCGCCTTATCCGGTAACTATCGTCTTGAGTCCAAC
Features (pLannotate 1.2.2; 16 found; start..end, strand, type, name):
    441..1301    -  CDS            AmpR: β-lactamase; bla; confers resistance to ampicillin, carbenicillin, and related antibiotics
   1302..1406    -  promoter       AmpR promoter: bla
   1501..1536    +  CDS            rop (fragment): Rop protein, which maintains plasmids at low copy number; rop
   1638..1737    +  misc_feature   bom (fragment): basis of mobility region from pBR322
   1765..2193    -  rep_origin     f1 ori (sequence partly withheld): f1 bacteriophage origin of replication; arrow indicates direction of (+) strand synthesis
   2197..2354    -  CDS            lacZα (fragment): LacZα fragment of β-galactosidase; lacZ fragment
   2357..2375    +  promoter       T7 promoter: promoter for bacteriophage T7 RNA polymerase
   2378..2396    +  misc_feature   MCS (fragment): pUC18/19 multiple cloning site
   3205..4395    +  CDS            Rep52: REP52_AAV2S - Experimental evidence at protein level: Swiss-Prot protein existence level 1. Plays a critical role during packaging of viral DNA into empty capsids, where they are thought to be part of the packaging motor complex. The single stranded genomic DNA is packaged in a 3' to 5' direction and requires the association between viral DNA and Rep40. Regulates host PKA activity by interacting with host PRKX as a mechanism to interfere with helper virus propagation and to promote its own replication. From Adeno-associated virus 2 (isolate Srivastava/1982) (AAV-2).
   4415..6643    +  CDS            VP1: CAPSD_AAV2S - Experimental evidence at protein level: Swiss-Prot protein existence level 1. Capsid protein self-assembles to form an icosahedral capsid with a T=1 symmetry, about 22 nm in diameter, and consisting of 60 copies of three size variants of the capsid protein VP1, VP2 and VP3 which differ in their N-terminus. The capsid encapsulates the genomic ssDNA. Binds to host cell heparan sulfate and uses host ITGA5-ITGB1 as coreceptor on the cell surface to provide virion attachment to target cell. This attachment induces virion internalization predominantly through clathrin-dependent endocyt
   6724..6742    -  promoter       T3 promoter: promoter for bacteriophage T3 RNA polymerase
   6787..6803    -  protein_bind   lac operator: The lac repressor binds to the lac operator to inhibit transcription in E. coli. This inhibition can be relieved by adding lactose or isopropyl-β-D-thiogalactopyranoside (IPTG). lac repressor encoded by lacI
   6811..6841    -  promoter       lac promoter: promoter for the E. coli lac operon
   6856..6877    -  protein_bind   CAP binding site: CAP binding activates transcription in the presence of cAMP. E. coli catabolite activator protein
   6890..6982    -  CDS            lacI (fragment): lac repressor; lacI; The lac repressor binds to the lac operator to inhibit transcription in E. coli. This inhibition can be relieved by adding lactose or isopropyl-β-D-thiogalactopyranoside (IPTG).
   7165..270     -  rep_origin     ori (across the origin): high-copy-number ColE1/pMB1/pBR322/pUC origin of replication
