[The description below was written by a language model from this plasmid's Addgene catalogue record and pLannotate feature annotations shown in this document.]
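Description:
TH1 is a 7,483 bp AAV rep/cap packaging plasmid built on the pAR9 backbone. It encodes an AAV9 capsid variant carrying a 21 bp insertion that specifies a seven-residue peptide designated TH1. It is maintained in E. coli by a high-copy ColE1/pUC-type origin and selected with ampicillin through the β-lactamase gene and its native promoter. The surrounding bacterial sequence looks like a phagemid-style cloning vector: an f1 origin, lacZα and lacI fragments, the lac promoter/operator with a CAP binding site, flanking T7 and T3 promoters, and short remnants of rop and bom. These are backbone carry-overs and play no part in capsid production.

The functional payload is the viral rep–cap region. The automated annotation identifies an AAV2 Rep52 open reading frame, followed by a VP1 capsid reading frame of about 2.2 kb. The unannotated stretch upstream of Rep52 may hold the rest of the rep gene and its promoters, but the table does not call these. The tool labels the capsid by its closest reference match, AAV2, whereas the catalogue entry describes it as AAV9 with the TH1 insert; the peptide insertion is not annotated separately, and its position within the capsid is not stated. No ITRs are annotated, which fits a plasmid that supplies Rep and Cap in trans rather than one that is itself packaged.

According to the associated publication, the peptide came from in vivo selection in non-human primates for AAV capsids that deliver to spinal cord from the cerebrospinal fluid. The plasmid would typically be used alongside an ITR-flanked transgene plasmid and adenoviral helper functions to make recombinant AAV with the TH1 capsid.
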