Addgene plasmid #218405: TH1
Purpose: TH1 insert in AAV9 capsid
Depositing lab: Casey Maguire. Depositing organization: Massachusetts General Hospital. Publication: In vivo selection in non-human primates identifies AAV capsids for on-target CSF delivery to spinal cord. Hanlon KS, Cheng M, Ferrer M, Ryu JR, Lee B, De La Cruz D, Patel N, Espinoza P, Santoscoy MC, Gong Y, Ng C, Nguyen DM, Nammour J, Clark SQ, Heine VM, Sun W, Kozarsky K, Maguire CA. Molecular Therapy. 2024 Jun 5. doi.org/10.1016/j.ymthe.2024.05.040 PubMed 37745398.
Backbone
  Vector backbone: pAR9
  Backbone manufacturer: MGH
  Total vector size (bp): 7483
  Vector type: AAV
Growth in bacteria
  Bacterial resistance: Ampicillin, 100 μg/mL
  Growth temperature: 37°C
  Growth strain: NEB Stable
  Copy number: High Copy
Gene/Insert
  Gene/Insert name: TH1 7mer (HPARALP)
  Insert size (bp): 21
Terms and licenses: Academic/Nonprofit Terms; Industry Terms: Not Available to Industry
Depositor comments: Please visit https://doi.org/10.1101/2023.09.13.557506 for bioRxiv preprint.
How to cite: TH1 was a gift from Casey Maguire (Addgene plasmid # 218405 ; http://n2t.net/addgene:218405 ; RRID:Addgene_218405)
